Addgene plasmid #15065: pBTG mNotch1-IC (DM#269)
Depositing lab: Douglas Melton. Depositing organization: Harvard University. Publication: Notch signaling controls multiple steps of pancreatic differentiation. Murtaugh LC, Stanger BZ, Kwan KM, Melton DA. Proc Natl Acad Sci U S A. 2003 Dec 9. 100(25):14920-5. 10.1073/pnas.2436557100 PubMed 14657333.
Backbone
  Vector backbone: pBTG
  Backbone size w/o insert (bp): 7562
  Vector type: Cre/Lox ; for making transgenic constructs
  Selectable markers: Neomycin (select with G418)
Growth in bacteria
  Bacterial resistance: Ampicillin, 100 μg/mL
  Growth temperature: 37°C
  Growth strain: DH5alpha
  Copy number: Unknown
Gene/Insert
  Gene/Insert name: Notch (alt name: Notch1)
  Species: M. musculus (mouse)
  Insert size (bp): 1600
  Entrez Gene: Notch1 (a.k.a. 9930111A19Rik, Mis6, N1, Tan1, lin-12)
  Tag / fusion protein: IRES-EGFP (C terminal on backbone)
  Cloning method: Restriction Enzyme
  Sequencing primers: 5′ n/a
Resource information
  A portion of this plasmid was derived from a plasmid made by: Notch provided by Sean Megason and Andy McMahon
Terms and licenses: Academic/Nonprofit Terms; Industry Terms: Not Available to Industry
Depositor comments: Encodes (from 5' to 3') an intracellular fragment of mouse Notch1 (amino acids 1749–2293, lacking the C-terminal PEST domain), an internal ribosome entry sequence, and nuclear-localized enhanced GFP (EGFP). Clone into pRosa26PAm1 to make transgenic construct.
How to cite: pBTG mNotch1-IC (DM#269) was a gift from Douglas Melton (Addgene plasmid # 15065)
