[The description below was written by a language model from this plasmid's Addgene catalogue record.]
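Description:
pBTG mNotch1-IC is a Cre/lox-type shuttle plasmid built on the pBTG backbone (about 7.6 kb without insert) and intended as an intermediate for assembling transgenic constructs. It is propagated in E. coli under ampicillin selection and also carries a neomycin resistance marker that permits G418 selection in mammalian cells. The record does not give the bacterial origin or copy number. It also does not name the promoter driving the payload or describe how the lox sites are arranged, and no feature table is available to fill in these details.

The insert, roughly 1.6 kb, encodes an intracellular fragment of mouse Notch1 spanning amino acids 1749–2293 and lacking the C-terminal PEST domain. The intracellular domain of Notch is generally understood to signal without ligand-induced cleavage, and the PEST region normally promotes protein turnover, so a fragment of this kind is commonly used as a constitutively active form of the receptor. Downstream of this coding sequence, the backbone supplies an internal ribosome entry sequence followed by nuclear-localized EGFP. Both proteins are therefore translated from a single bicistronic transcript, and cells expressing the Notch fragment are marked by nuclear green fluorescence.

According to the depositor's comments, the cassette is meant to be transferred into pRosa26PAm1 to generate the final transgenic construct; that vector's name suggests targeting to the Rosa26 locus, though the record does not say so. Together with the Cre/lox classification, this points to recombinase-dependent activation of Notch signalling in mice. The associated publication concerns the role of Notch signalling in pancreatic differentiation.
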