>Addgene plasmid #15065 | pBTG mNotch1-IC (DM#269) | addgene partial sequence | sequence record 21612 | 15065 with T7
CTATANGGACTGTAGGCGCAGTAGTCCAGGGTTTCCTTGATGATGTCATACTTATCCTGTCCCTTTTTTT
TCCACAGCTCGCGGTTGAGGACAAACTCTTCGCGGTCTTTCCAGTGGGGATCGACGGTATCGTAGAGTCG
AGGCCGCTCTAGAACTAGTGGATCCGGAACCCTTAATATAACTTCGTATAATGTATGCTATACGAAGTTA
TTAGGTCCCTCGACCTGCAGGAATTCTACCGGGTAGGGGAGGCGCTTTTCCCAAGGCAGTCTGGAGCATG
CGCTTTAGCAGCCCCGCTGGGCACTTGGCGCTACACAAGTGGCCTCTGGCCTCGCACACATTCCACATCC
ACCGGTAGGCGCCAACCGGCTCCGTTCTTTGGTGGCCCCTTCGCGCCACCTTCTACTCCTCCCCTAGTCA
GGAAGTTCCCCCCCGCCCCGCAGCTCGCGTCGTGCAGGACGTGACAAATGGAAGTAGCACGTCTCACTAG
TCTCGTGCAGATGGACAGCACCGCTGAGCAATGGAAGCGGGTAGGCCTTTGGGGCAGCGGCCAATAGCAG
CTTTGCTCCTTCGCTTTCTGGGCTCAGAGGCTGGGAAGGGGTGGGTCCGGGGGCGGGCTCAGGGGCGGGC
TCAGGGGCGGGGCGGGCGCCCGAAGGTCCTCCGGAGGCCCGGCATTCTGCACGCTTCAAAAGCGCACGTC
TGCCGCGCTGTTCTCCTCTTCCTCATCTCCGGGCCTTTCGACCTGCAGCCAATATGGGATCGGCCATTGA
AACAAGATGGATTGCACGCAGGTTCTCC
